>Addgene plasmid #75788 | PLK5 gRNA (BRDN0001145831) | addgene full sequence | sequence record 184568 | Addgene Assembled Sequence
CCCGGGTGCAAAGATGGATAAAGTTTTAAACAGAGAGGAATCTTTGCAGCTAATGGACCTTCTAGGTCTT
GAAAGGAGTGGGAATTGGCTCCGGTGCCCGTCAGTGGGCAGAGCGCACATCGCCCACAGTCCCCGAGAAG
TTGGGGGGAGGGGTCGGCAATTGATCCGGTGCCTAGAGAAGGTGGCGCGGGGTAAACTGGGAAAGTGATG
TCGTGTACTGGCTCCGCCTTTTTCCCGAGGGTGGGGGAGAACCGTATATAAGTGCAGTAGTCGCCGTGAA
CGTTCTTTTTCGCAACGGGTTTGCCGCCAGAACACAGGTAAGTGCCGTGTGTGGTTCCCGCGGGCCTGGC
CTCTTTACGGGTTATGGCCCTTGCGTGCCTTGAATTACTTCCACCTGGCTGCAGTACGTGATTCTTGATC
CCGAGCTTCGGGTTGGAAGTGGGTGGGAGAGTTCGAGGCCTTGCGCTTAAGGAGCCCCTTCGCCTCGTGC
TTGAGTTGAGGCCTGGCCTGGGCGCTGGGGCCGCCGCGTGCGAATCTGGTGGCACCTTCGCGCCTGTCTC
GCTGCTTTCGATAAGTCTCTAGCCATTTAAAATTTTTGATGACCTGCTGCGACGCTTTTTTTCTGGCAAG
ATAGTCTTGTAAATGCGGGCCAAGATCTGCACACTGGTATTTCGGTTTTTGGGGCCGCGGGCGGCGACGG
GGCCCGTGCGTCCCAGCGCACATGTTCGGCGAGGCGGGGCCTGCGAGCGCGGCCACCGAGAATCGGACGG
GGGTAGTCTCAAGCTGGCCGGCCTGCTCTGGTGCCTGGCCTCGCGCCGCCGTGTATCGCCCCGCCCTGGG
CGGCAAGGCTGGCCCGGTCGGCACCAGTTGCGTGAGCGGAAAGATGGCCGCTTCCCGGCCCTGCTGCAGG
GAGCTCAAAATGGAGGACGCGGCGCTCGGGAGAGCGGGCGGGTGAGTCACCCACACAAAGGAAAAGGGCC
TTTCCGTCCTCAGCCGTCGCTTCATGTGACTCCACGGAGTACCGGGCGCCGTCCAGGCACCTCGATTAGT
TCTCGAGCTTTTGGAGTACGTCGTCTTTAGGTTGGGGGGAGGGGTTTTATGCGATGGAGTTTCCCCACAC
TGAGTGGGTGGAGACTGAAGTTAGGCCAGCTTGGCACTTGATGTAATTCTCCTTGGAATTTGCCCTTTTT
GAGTTTGGATCTTGGTTCATTCTCAAGCCTCAGACAGTGGTTCAAAGTTTTTTTCTTCCATTTCAGGTGT
CGTGACGTACGGCCACCATGACCGAGTACAAGCCCACGGTGCGCCTCGCCACCCGCGACGACGTCCCCAG
GGCCGTACGCACCCTCGCCGCCGCGTTCGCCGACTACCCCGCCACGCGCCACACCGTCGATCCGGACCGC
CACATCGAGCGGGTCACCGAGCTGCAAGAACTCTTCCTCACGCGCGTCGGGCTCGACATCGGCAAGGTGT
GGGTCGCGGACGACGGCGCCGCCGTGGCGGTCTGGACCACGCCGGAGAGCGTCGAAGCGGGGGCGGTGTT
CGCCGAGATCGGCCCGCGCATGGCCGAGTTGAGCGGTTCCCGGCTGGCCGCGCAGCAACAGATGGAAGGC
CTCCTGGCGCCGCACCGGCCCAAGGAGCCCGCGTGGTTCCTGGCCACCGTCGGAGTCTCGCCCGACCACC
AGGGCAAGGGTCTGGGCAGCGCCGTCGTGCTCCCCGGAGTGGAGGCGGCCGAGCGCGCCGGGGTGCCCGC
CTTCCTGGAGACCTCCGCGCCCCGCAACCTCCCCTTCTACGAGCGGCTCGGCTTCACCGTCACCGCCGAC
GTCGAGGTGCCCGAAGGACCGCGCACCTGGTGCATGACCCGCAAGCCCGGTGCCTGAACGCGTTAAGTCG
ACAATCAACCTCTGGATTACAAAATTTGTGAAAGATTGACTGGTATTCTTAACTATGTTGCTCCTTTTAC
GCTATGTGGATACGCTGCTTTAATGCCTTTGTATCATGCTATTGCTTCCCGTATGGCTTTCATTTTCTCC
TCCTTGTATAAATCCTGGTTGCTGTCTCTTTATGAGGAGTTGTGGCCCGTTGTCAGGCAACGTGGCGTGG
TGTGCACTGTGTTTGCTGACGCAACCCCCACTGGTTGGGGCATTGCCACCACCTGTCAGCTCCTTTCCGG
GACTTTCGCTTTCCCCCTCCCTATTGCCACGGCGGAACTCATCGCCGCCTGCCTTGCCCGCTGCTGGACA
GGGGCTCGGCTGTTGGGCACTGACAATTCCGTGGTGTTGTCGGGGAAATCATCGTCCTTTCCTTGGCTGC
TCGCCTGTGTTGCCACCTGGATTCTGCGCGGGACGTCCTTCTGCTACGTCCCTTCGGCCCTCAATCCAGC
GGACCTTCCTTCCCGCGGCCTGCTGCCGGCTCTGCGGCCTCTTCCGCGTCTTCGCCTTCGCCCTCAGACG
AGTCGGATCTCCCTTTGGGCCGCCTCCCCGCGTCGACTTTAAGACCAATGACTTACAAGGCAGCTGTAGA
TCTTAGCCACTTTTTAAAAGAAAAGGGGGGACTGGAAGGGCTAATTCACTCCCAACGAAGACAAGATCTG
CTTTTTGCTTGTACTGGGTCTCTCTGGTTAGACCAGATCTGAGCCTGGGAGCTCTCTGGCTAACTAGGGA
ACCCACTGCTTAAGCCTCAATAAAGCTTGCCTTGAGTGCTTCAAGTAGTGTGTGCCCGTCTGTTGTGTGA
CTCTGGTAACTAGAGATCCCTCAGACCCTTTTAGTCAGTGTGGAAAATCTCTAGCAGTACGTATAGTAGT
TCATGTCATCTTATTATTCAGTATTTATAACTTGCAAAGAAATGAATATCAGAGAGTGAGAGGAACTTGT
TTATTGCAGCTTATAATGGTTACAAATAAAGCAATAGCATCACAAATTTCACAAATAAAGCATTTTTTTC
ACTGCATTCTAGTTGTGGTTTGTCCAAACTCATCAATGTATCTTATCATGTCTGGCTCTAGCTATCCCGC
CCCTAACTCCGCCCATCCCGCCCCTAACTCCGCCCAGTTCCGCCCATTCTCCGCCCCATGGCTGACTAAT
TTTTTTTATTTATGCAGAGGCCGAGGCCGCCTCGGCCTCTGAGCTATTCCAGAAGTAGTGAGGAGGCTTT
TTTGGAGGCCTAGGGACGTACCCAATTCGCCCTATAGTGAGTCGTATTACGCGCGCTCACTGGCCGTCGT
TTTACAACGTCGTGACTGGGAAAACCCTGGCGTTACCCAACTTAATCGCCTTGCAGCACATCCCCCTTTC
GCCAGCTGGCGTAATAGCGAAGAGGCCCGCACCGATCGCCCTTCCCAACAGTTGCGCAGCCTGAATGGCG
AATGGG
[124 nt withheld, positions 3367-3490]
C
[91 nt withheld, positions 3492-3582]
A
[49 nt withheld, positions 3584-3632]
CCTTTGACGTTGGAGTCCACGTTCTTT
[37 nt withheld, positions 3660-3696]
ACCCTATCTCGGTCTATTCTTTTGATTTATAAGGGATTTTGCCGATTTCGGCCTATTGGTTAAAAAATGA
GCTGATTTAACAAAAATTTAACGCGAATTTTAACAAAATATTAACGCTTACAATTTAGGTGGCACTTTTC
GGGGAAATGTGCGCGGAACCCCTATTTGTTTATTTTTCTAAATACATTCAAATATGTATCCGCTCATGAG
ACAATAACCCTGATAAATGCTTCAATAATATTGAAAAAGGAAGAGTATGAGTATTCAACATTTCCGTGTC
GCCCTTATTCCCTTTTTTGCGGCATTTTGCCTTCCTGTTTTTGCTCACCCAGAAACGCTGGTGAAAGTAA
AAGATGCTGAAGATCAGTTGGGTGCACGAGTGGGTTACATCGAACTGGATCTCAACAGCGGTAAGATCCT
TGAGAGTTTTCGCCCCGAAGAACGTTTTCCAATGATGAGCACTTTTAAAGTTCTGCTATGTGGCGCGGTA
TTATCCCGTATTGACGCCGGGCAAGAGCAACTCGGTCGCCGCATACACTATTCTCAGAATGACTTGGTTG
AGTACTCACCAGTCACAGAAAAGCATCTTACGGATGGCATGACAGTAAGAGAATTATGCAGTGCTGCCAT
AACCATGAGTGATAACACTGCGGCCAACTTACTTCTGACAACGATCGGAGGACCGAAGGAGCTAACCGCT
TTTTTGCACAACATGGGGGATCATGTAACTCGCCTTGATCGTTGGGAACCGGAGCTGAATGAAGCCATAC
CAAACGACGAGCGTGACACCACGATGCCTGTAGCAATGGCAACAACGTTGCGCAAACTATTAACTGGCGA
ACTACTTACTCTAGCTTCCCGGCAACAATTAATAGACTGGATGGAGGCGGATAAAGTTGCAGGACCACTT
CTGCGCTCGGCCCTTCCGGCTGGCTGGTTTATTGCTGATAAATCTGGAGCCGGTGAGCGTGGGTCTCGCG
GTATCATTGCAGCACTGGGGCCAGATGGTAAGCCCTCCCGTATCGTAGTTATCTACACGACGGGGAGTCA
GGCAACTATGGATGAACGAAATAGACAGATCGCTGAGATAGGTGCCTCACTGATTAAGCATTGGTAACTG
TCAGACCAAGTTTACTCATATATACTTTAGATTGATTTAAAACTTCATTTTTAATTTAAAAGGATCTAGG
TGAAGATCCTTTTTGATAATCTCATGACCAAAATCCCTTAACGTGAGTTTTCGTTCCACTGAGCGTCAGA
CCCCGTAGAAAAGATCAAAGGATCTTCTTGAGATCCTTTTTTTCTGCGCGTAATCTGCTGCTTGCAAACA
AAAAAACCACCGCTACCAGCGGTGGTTTGTTTGCCGGATCAAGAGCTACCAACTCTTTTTCCGAAGGTAA
CTGGCTTCAGCAGAGCGCAGATACCAAATACTGTTCTTCTAGTGTAGCCGTAGTTAGGCCACCACTTCAA
GAACTCTGTAGCACCGCCTACATACCTCGCTCTGCTAATCCTGTTACCAGTGGCTGCTGCCAGTGGCGAT
AAGTCGTGTCTTACCGGGTTGGACTCAAGACGATAGTTACCGGATAAGGCGCAGCGGTCGGGCTGAACGG
GGGGTTCGTGCACACAGCCCAGCTTGGAGCGAACGACCTACACCGAACTGAGATACCTACAGCGTGAGCT
ATGAGAAAGCGCCACGCTTCCCGAAGGGAGAAAGGCGGACAGGTATCCGGTAAGCGGCAGGGTCGGAACA
GGAGAGCGCACGAGGGAGCTTCCAGGGGGAAACGCCTGGTATCTTTATAGTCCTGTCGGGTTTCGCCACC
TCTGACTTGAGCGTCGATTTTTGTGATGCTCGTCAGGGGGGCGGAGCCTATGGAAAAACGCCAGCAACGC
GGCCTTTTTACGGTTCCTGGCCTTTTGCTGGCCTTTTGCTCACATGTTCTTTCCTGCGTTATCCCCTGAT
TCTGTGGATAACCGTATTACCGCCTTTGAGTGAGCTGATACCGCTCGCCGCAGCCGAACGACCGAGCGCA
GCGAGTCAGTGAGCGAGGAAGCGGAAGAGCGCCCAATACGCAAACCGCCTCTCCCCGCGCGTTGGCCGAT
TCATTAATGCAGCTGGCACGACAGGTTTCCCGACTGGAAAGCGGGCAGTGAGCGCAACGCAATTAATGTG
AGTTAGCTCACTCATTAGGCACCCCAGGCTTTACACTTTATGCTTCCGGCTCGTATGTTGTGTGGAATTG
TGAGCGGATAACAATTTCACACAGGAAACAGCTATGACCATGATTACGCCAAGCGCGCAATTAACCCTCA
CTAAAGGGAACAAAAGCTGGAGCTGCAAGCTTAATGTAGTCTTATGCAATACTCTTGTAGTCTTGCAACA
TGGTAACGATGAGTTAGCAACATGCCTTACAAGGAGAGAAAAAGCACCGTGCATGCCGATTGGTGGAAGT
AAGGTGGTACGATCGTGCCTTATTAGGAAGGCAACAGACGGGTCTGACATGGATTGGACGAACCACTGAA
TTGCCGCATTGCAGAGATATTGTATTTAAGTGCCTAGCTCGATACATAAACGGGTCTCTCTGGTTAGACC
AGATCTGAGCCTGGGAGCTCTCTGGCTAACTAGGGAACCCACTGCTTAAGCCTCAATAAAGCTTGCCTTG
AGTGCTTCAAGTAGTGTGTGCCCGTCTGTTGTGTGACTCTGGTAACTAGAGATCCCTCAGACCCTTTTAG
TCAGTGTGGAAAATCTCTAGCAGTGGCGCCCGAACAGGGACTTGAAAGCGAAAGGGAAACCAGAGGAGCT
CTCTCGACGCAGGACTCGGCTTGCTGAAGCGCGCACGGCAAGAGGCGAGGGGCGGCGACTGGTGAGTACG
CCAAAAATTTTGACTAGCGGAGGCTAGAAGGAGAGAGATGGGTGCGAGAGCGTCAGTATTAAGCGGGGGA
GAATTAGATCGCGATGGGAAAAAATTCGGTTAAGGCCAGGGGGAAAGAAAAAATATAAATTAAAACATAT
AGTATGGGCAAGCAGGGAGCTAGAACGATTCGCAGTTAATCCTGGCCTGTTAGAAACATCAGAAGGCTGT
AGACAAATACTGGGACAGCTACAACCATCCCTTCAGACAGGATCAGAAGAACTTAGATCATTATATAATA
CAGTAGCAACCCTCTATTGTGTGCATCAAAGGATAGAGATAAAAGACACCAAGGAAGCTTTAGACAAGAT
AGAGGAAGAGCAAAACAAAAGTAAGACCACCGCACAGCAAGCGGCCGCTGATCTTCAGACCTGGAGGAGG
AGATATGAGGGACAATTGGAGAAGTGAATTATATAAATATAAAGTAGTAAAAATTGAACCATTAGGAGTA
GCACCCACCAAGGCAAAGAGAAGAGTGGTGCAGAGAGAAAAAAGAGCAGTGGGAATAGGAGCTTTGTTCC
TTGGGTTCTTGGGAGCAGCAGGAAGCACTATGGGCGCAGCGTCAATGACGCTGACGGTACAGGCCAGACA
ATTATTGTCTGGTATAGTGCAGCAGCAGAACAATTTGCTGAGGGCTATTGAGGCGCAACAGCATCTGTTG
CAACTCACAGTCTGGGGCATCAAGCAGCTCCAGGCAAGAATCCTGGCTGTGGAAAGATACCTAAAGGATC
AACAGCTCCTGGGGATTTGGGGTTGCTCTGGAAAACTCATTTGCACCACTGCTGTGCCTTGGAATGCTAG
TTGGAGTAATAAATCTCTGGAACAGATTTGGAATCACACGACCTGGATGGAGTGGGACAGAGAAATTAAC
AATTACACAAGCTTAATACACTCCTTAATTGAAGAATCGCAAAACCAGCAAGAAAAGAATGAACAAGAAT
TATTGGAATTAGATAAATGGGCAAGTTTGTGGAATTGGTTTAACATAACAAATTGGCTGTGGTATATAAA
ATTATTCATAATGATAGTAGGAGGCTTGGTAGGTTTAAGAATAGTTTTTGCTGTACTTTCTATAGTGAAT
AGAGTTAGGCAGGGATATTCACCATTATCGTTTCAGACCCACCTCCCAACCCCGAGGGGACCCAGAGAGG
GCCTATTTCCCATGATTCCTTCATATTTGCATATACGATACAAGGCTGTTAGAGAGATAATTAGAATTAA
TTTGACTGTAAACACAAAGATATTAGTACAAAATACGTGACGTAGAAAGTAATAATTTCTTGGGTAGTTT
GCAGTTTTAAAATTATGTTTTAAAATGGACTATCATATGCTTACCGTAACTTGAAAGTATTTCGATTTCT
TGGCTTTATATATCTTGTGGAAAGGACGAAACACCGGATGTACCAAAACATCCGTGGTTTTAGAGCTAGA
AATAGCAAGTTAAAATAAGGCTAGTCCGTTATCAACTTGAAAAAGTGGCACCGAGTCGGTGCTTTTTTAA
GCTTGGCGTAACTAGATCTTGAGACAAATGGCAGTATTCATCCACAATTTTAAAAGAAAAGGGGGGATTG
GGGGGTACAGTGCAGGGGAAAGAATAGTAGACATAATAGCAACAGACATACAAACTAAAGAATTACAAAA
ACAAATTACAAAAATTCAAAATTTTCGGGTTTATTACAGGGACAGCAGAGATCCACTTTGGCGCCGGCTC
GAGGGGG
Features (pLannotate 1.2.2; 29 found; start..end, strand, type, name):
     14..80      +  CDS            small t antigen (fragment): SV40 (simian virus 40) small t antigen
    106..317     +  promoter       EF-1α core promoter: core promoter for human elongation factor EF-1α
    318..1256    +  intron         EF-1α intron A: intron upstream of the start codon of human EF-1α
   1278..1877    +  CDS            PuroR (fragment): puromycin N-acetyltransferase; pac from Streptomyces; confers resistance to puromycin
   1893..2481    +  misc_feature   WPRE: woodchuck hepatitis virus posttranscriptional regulatory element
   2532..2551    +  misc_feature   cPPT/CTS (fragment): central polypurine tract and central termination sequence of HIV-1
   2553..2786    +  LTR            3' LTR (ΔU3): self-inactivating 3' long terminal repeat (LTR) from HIV-1
   2864..2985    +  polyA_signal   SV40 poly(A) signal: SV40 polyadenylation signal
   3025..3160    +  rep_origin     SV40 ori: SV40 origin of replication
   3181..3199    -  promoter       T7 promoter: promoter for bacteriophage T7 RNA polymerase
   3207..3362    +  CDS            lacZα (fragment): LacZα fragment of β-galactosidase; lacZ fragment
   3367..3795    +  rep_origin     f1 ori (sequence partly withheld): f1 bacteriophage origin of replication; arrow indicates direction of (+) strand synthesis
   3848..3952    +  promoter       AmpR promoter: bla
   3953..4813    +  CDS            AmpR: β-lactamase; bla; confers resistance to ampicillin, carbenicillin, and related antibiotics
   4984..5572    +  rep_origin     ori: high-copy-number ColE1/pMB1/pBR322/pUC origin of replication
   5755..5847    +  CDS            lacI (fragment): lac repressor; lacI; The lac repressor binds to the lac operator to inhibit transcription in E. coli. This inhibition can be relieved by adding lactose or isopropyl-β-D-thiogalactopyranoside (IPTG).
   5860..5881    +  protein_bind   CAP binding site: CAP binding activates transcription in the presence of cAMP. E. coli catabolite activator protein
   5896..5926    +  promoter       lac promoter: promoter for the E. coli lac operon
   5934..5950    +  protein_bind   lac operator: The lac repressor binds to the lac operator to inhibit transcription in E. coli. This inhibition can be relieved by adding lactose or isopropyl-β-D-thiogalactopyranoside (IPTG). lac repressor encoded by lacI
   5995..6013    +  promoter       T3 promoter: promoter for bacteriophage T3 RNA polymerase
   6041..6267    +  promoter       RSV promoter: Rous sarcoma virus enhancer/promoter
   6268..6448    +  LTR            5' LTR (truncated): truncated 5' long terminal repeat (LTR) from HIV-1
   6495..6620    +  misc_feature   HIV-1 Ψ: packaging signal of human immunodeficiency virus type 1
   6604..6967    +  CDS            HIV-1 gag (fragment): gag protein from human immunodeficiency virus 1; gag
   7113..7346    +  misc_feature   RRE: The Rev response element (RRE) of HIV-1 allows for Rev-dependent mRNA export from the nucleus to the cytoplasm.
   7723..7749    +  CDS            Rev (fragment): human immunodeficiency virus 1 (HIV-1) Rev protein; rev; enhances nuclear export of unspliced and incompletely spliced viral mRNAs
   7753..7993    +  promoter       U6 promoter: RNA polymerase III promoter for human U6 snRNA
   8023..8098    +  misc_RNA       gRNA scaffold: guide RNA scaffold for the Streptococcus pyogenes CRISPR/Cas9 system
   8154..8271    +  misc_feature   cPPT/CTS: central polypurine tract and central termination sequence of HIV-1
