[The description below was written by a language model from this plasmid's Addgene catalogue record and pLannotate feature annotations shown in this document.]
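Description:
PLK5 gRNA (BRDN0001145831) is a third-generation lentiviral guide RNA plasmid built on the lentiGuide-Puro backbone and designed to direct Streptococcus pyogenes Cas9 to the human PLK5 gene. The 8.3 kb plasmid is propagated in E. coli at high copy through a ColE1/pUC-type origin with ampicillin selection from the β-lactamase gene. An f1 origin, an SV40 origin and remnants of lac and phage promoter elements are also carried over from the parental cloning vector.

The transfer cassette is driven by an RSV promoter fused to a truncated HIV-1 5' LTR, which makes production of the viral genome independent of Tat. It is followed by the Ψ packaging signal with a partial gag sequence and by the Rev response element for Rev-dependent nuclear export. Downstream, a human U6 RNA polymerase III promoter transcribes the PLK5-specific spacer joined to the S. pyogenes gRNA scaffold. A cPPT/CTS element is present to aid nuclear import of the reverse-transcribed genome. A separate EF-1α core promoter with its first intron expresses puromycin N-acetyltransferase for selection of transduced mammalian cells. A WPRE enhances transcript expression, and the ΔU3 self-inactivating 3' LTR silences LTR-driven transcription after integration. An SV40 polyadenylation signal lies beyond this LTR.

The plasmid does not encode Cas9, so it must be used with a separate Cas9 vector or in cells that already express the nuclease. It is one guide from a human kinome-targeting gRNA collection and is typically packaged into lentivirus for CRISPR knockout of PLK5. The cloning method is not recorded.
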