Addgene plasmid #75788: PLK5 gRNA (BRDN0001145831)
Purpose: 3rd generation lentiviral gRNA plasmid targeting human PLK5
Depositing lab: John Doench & David Root. Depositing organization: Broad Institute. Publication: Optimized sgRNA design to maximize activity and minimize off-target effects of CRISPR-Cas9. Doench JG, Fusi N, Sullender M, Hegde M, Vaimberg EW, Donovan KF, Smith I, Tothova Z, Wilen C, Orchard R, Virgin HW, Listgarten J, Root DE. Nat Biotechnol. 2016 Jan 18. doi: 10.1038/nbt.3437. PubMed 26780180.
Backbone
  Vector backbone: lentiGuide-Puro
  Backbone manufacturer: Zhang Lab (Addgene plasmid # 52963)
  Vector type: Mammalian Expression, Lentiviral, CRISPR
  Selectable markers: Puromycin
Growth in bacteria
  Bacterial resistance: Ampicillin, 100 μg/mL
  Growth temperature: 37°C
  Growth strain: DH5alpha
  Copy number: High Copy
Gene/Insert
  Gene/Insert name: PLK5 (alt names: PLK5; NM_001243079.1)
  gRNA/shRNA sequence: GATGTACCAAAACATCCGTG
  Species: H. sapiens (human)
  Entrez Gene: PLK5 (a.k.a. PLK-5, PLK5P, SgK384ps)
  Promoter: hU6
  Cloning method: Unknown
  Sequencing primers: 5′ U6-F; 3′ pS2-R
Terms and licenses: Academic/Nonprofit Terms; Industry Terms: Not Available to Industry
Depositor comments: The gRNA was designed to target the following Genbank reference sequence(s): NM_001243079.1. Note that this plasmid does NOT contain Cas9. It should be used in conjunction with lentiCas9-Blast (Addgene #52962) or otherwise with cell lines already expressing Cas9. Browse the full kinome gRNA library at http://www.addgene.org/pooled-library/broadgpp-human-kinome/ or visit http://www.broadinstitute.org/rnai/public/ for detailed protocols and information.
How to cite: PLK5 gRNA (BRDN0001145831) was a gift from John Doench & David Root (Addgene plasmid # 75788 ; http://n2t.net/addgene:75788 ; RRID:Addgene_75788)
