>Addgene plasmid #75788 | PLK5 gRNA (BRDN0001145831) | depositor partial sequence | sequence record 143248 | Target Sequence
GATGTACCAAAACATCCGTG
