>Addgene plasmid #75788 | PLK5 gRNA (BRDN0001145831) | addgene partial sequence | sequence record 184567 | hU6-F
CGTGACGTAGAAAGTAATAATTTCTTGGGTAGTTTGCAGTTTTAAAATTATGTTTTAAAATGGACTATCA
TATGCTTACCGTAACTTGAAAGTATTTCGATTTCTTGGCTTTATATATCTTGTGGAAAGGACGAAACACC
GGATGTACCAAAACATCCGTGGTTTTAGAGCTAGAAATAGCAAGTTAAAATAAGGCTAGTCCGTTATCAA
CTTGAAAAAGTGGCACCGAGTCGGTGCTTTTTTAAGCTTGGCGTAACTAGATCTTGAGACAAATGGCAGT
ATTCATCCACAATTTTAAAAGAAAAGGGGGGATTGGGGGGTACAGTGCAGGGGAAAGAATAGTAGACATA
ATAGCAACAGACATACAAACTAAAGAATTACAAAAACAAATTACAAAAATTCAAAATTTTCGGGTTTATT
ACAGGGACAGCAGAGATCCACTTTGGCGCCGGCTCGAGGGGGCCCGGGTGCAAAGATGGATAAAGTTTTA
AACAGAGAGGAATCTTTGCAGCTAATGGACCTTCTAGGTCTTGAAAGGAGTGGGAATTGGCTCCGGTGCC
CGTCAGTGGG
